Addgene plasmid #201724: pJet1.2-tHe-Tub2D3
Purpose: Tardigrade (Hypsibius exemplaris) beta-tubulin Tub2D3
Depositing lab: Stanislav Vinopal. Depositing organization: Jan Evangelista Purkyne University in Usti nad Labem. Publication: Phylogenetic and functional characterization of water bears (Tardigrada) tubulins. Novotna Floriancicova K, Baltzis A, Smejkal J, Czernekova M, Kaczmarek L, Maly J, Notredame C, Vinopal S. Sci Rep. 2023 Mar 30;13(1):5194. doi: 10.1038/s41598-023-31992-z. PubMed 36997657.
Backbone
  Vector backbone: pJet1.2
  Backbone manufacturer: Thermo Fischer Scientific
  Backbone size w/o insert (bp): 2974
  Total vector size (bp): 4335
Growth in bacteria
  Bacterial resistance: Ampicillin, 100 μg/mL
  Growth temperature: 37°C
  Growth strain: DH5alpha
  Copy number: High Copy
Gene/Insert
  Gene/Insert name: Tub2D3
  Species: Hypsibius exemplaris
  Insert size (bp): 1344
  GenBank ID: OQ282846
  Cloning method: TOPO Cloning
  Sequencing primers: 5′ pJET1.2 Forward Sequencing Primer (5'-CGACTCACTATAGGGAGAGCGGC-3'); 3′ pJET1.2 Reverse Sequencing Primer (5'-AAGAACATCGATTTTCCATGGCAG-3')
Terms and licenses: Academic/Nonprofit Terms; Industry Terms: Not Available to Industry
How to cite: pJet1.2-tHe-Tub2D3 was a gift from Stanislav Vinopal (Addgene plasmid # 201724 ; http://n2t.net/addgene:201724 ; RRID:Addgene_201724)
