[The description below was written by a language model from this plasmid's Addgene catalogue record and pLannotate feature annotations shown in this document.]
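Description:
pJet1.2-tHe-Tub2D3 is a bacterial cloning plasmid of 4,335 bp that carries the coding sequence of a beta-tubulin, Tub2D3, from the tardigrade Hypsibius exemplaris. The backbone is the commercial pJET1.2 PCR-product cloning vector. It replicates in E. coli at high copy number from a ColE1/pMB1-type origin and is selected with ampicillin through the β-lactamase gene driven by its own bla promoter.

The roughly 1.3 kb insert sits in the forward orientation just downstream of a T7 promoter. The automated annotation labels it as human TUBB4B, but this only reflects the closest protein match in the reference database and the strong conservation of beta-tubulins; the catalogue entry identifies the insert as the tardigrade gene. Next to the insert, on the opposite strand, is a fragment of the eco47IR restriction endonuclease gene, preceded by a lac UV5 promoter, a CAP binding site and a short lacI remnant. In pJET1.2 this lethal gene provides positive selection. Insertion of a PCR product at the cloning site interrupts the eco47IR reading frame, so only recombinant plasmids give viable colonies, which is consistent with only a fragment being detected here. The cloning method is recorded as TOPO cloning.

No eukaryotic promoter, epitope tag, fluorescent reporter or other expression element is annotated, so the plasmid is best regarded as a sequence-verified storage and template clone. The T7 promoter could in principle support in vitro transcription of the insert. The plasmid comes from a study on the phylogenetic and functional characterization of tardigrade tubulins, where it would serve as a source of the Tub2D3 sequence for subcloning into expression vectors, although the record does not state specific downstream uses.
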