Features (pLannotate 1.2.2; 9 found; start..end, strand, type, name):
    305..323     +  promoter       T7 promoter: promoter for bacteriophage T7 RNA polymerase
    378..1700    +  CDS            TUBB4B: TBB4B_HUMAN - Also known as TUBB2C. Experimental evidence at protein level: Swiss-Prot protein existence level 1. Tubulin is the major constituent of microtubules. It binds two moles of GTP, one at an exchangeable site on the beta chain and one at a non-exchangeable site on the alpha chain. From Homo sapiens (Human).
   1731..2114    -  CDS            eco47IR (fragment): T2E7_ECOLX - Protein predicted: Swiss-Prot protein existence level 4. Recognizes the double-stranded sequence GGWCC and cleaves after G-1. From Escherichia coli.
   2167..2197    -  promoter       lac UV5 promoter: E. coli lac promoter with an "up" mutation
   2212..2233    -  protein_bind   CAP binding site: CAP binding activates transcription in the presence of cAMP. E. coli catabolite activator protein
   2258..2341    -  CDS            lacI (fragment): lac repressor; lacI; The lac repressor binds to the lac operator to inhibit transcription in E. coli. This inhibition can be relieved by adding lactose or isopropyl-β-D-thiogalactopyranoside (IPTG).
   2524..3112    -  rep_origin     ori: high-copy-number ColE1/pMB1/pBR322/pUC origin of replication
   3283..4143    -  CDS            AmpR: β-lactamase; bla; confers resistance to ampicillin, carbenicillin, and related antibiotics
   4144..4248    -  promoter       AmpR promoter: bla
>Addgene plasmid #201724 | pJet1.2-tHe-Tub2D3 | addgene full sequence | sequence record 399736 | Addgene NGS Result
GCCCCTGCAGCCGAATTATATTATTTTTGCCAAATAATTTTTAACAAAAGCTCTGAAGTCTTCTTCATTT
AAATTCTTAGATGATACTTCATCTGGAAAATTGTCCCAATTAGTAGCATCACGCTGTGAGTAAGTTCTAA
ACCATTTTTTTATTGTTGTATTATCTCTAATCTTACTACTCGATGAGTTTTCGGTATTATCTCTATTTTT
AACTTGGAGCAGGTTCCATTCATTGTTTTTTTCATCATAGTGAATAAAATCAACTGCTTTAACACTTGTG
CCTGAACACCATATCCATCCGGCGTAATACGACTCACTATAGGGAGAGCGGCCGCCAGATCTTCCGGATG
GCTCGAGTTTTTCAGCAAGATGCAAGCATGCGTGAAATCGTCCATTTGCAAGCGGGCCAATGTGGAAACC
AAATCGGAGCGAAGTTTTGGGAAGTCATCTCGGACGAGCATGGCATCGATCCCACCGGCACGTACCACGG
AGACTCCGATCTCCAGTTGGAGAGGATCAACGTTTATTACAATGAAGCCACCGGAGGGAAATATGTGCCG
CGCGCGGTTCTGGTGGATCTCGAGCCGGGAACGATGGACTCTGTGCGGTCCGGGCCATTTGGACAGCTTT
TCCGTCCGGACAACTTTATTTTCGGCCTGAGCGGAGCCGGAAACAACTGGGCCAAGGGTCACTACACCGA
GGGCGCCGAACTGGTGGACTCGGTCCTCGACGTGGTCCGCAAGGAGGCCGAGAGCTGCGACTGTCTGCAG
GGCTTCCAGCTGACTCACTCTCTCGGCGGTGGAACCGGATCGGGAATGGGCACCCTGATGATCTCCAAGA
TCCGTGAGGAGTATCCCGATCGCATCATGATGACCTTCAGTGTCGTCCCATCTCCCAAGGTGTCCGACAC
TGTGGTGGAGCCGTACAACGCCACCCTGTCCGTCCACCAGCTGGTGGAGAACACGGACGAGACCTTCTGC
ATCGACAATGAGGCGCTCTACGACATCTGCTTCCGCACTCTCAAGCTGACCACACCAACGTACGGCGACT
TGAACCATCTCGTCTCGGCGACCATGTCCGGTGTGACTACCTGCCTGCGCTTCCCGGGTCAGCTGAACGC
CGATCTCCGCAAACTGGCCGTCAACATGGTCCCCTTCCCGCGGCTGCACTTCTTCATGCCCGGCTTCGCC
CCGCTGACCTCGCGTGGTTCCCAGCAGTACCGCGCGCTGACCGTGCCGGAACTGACCCAGCAGATGTTCG
ACGCGAAGAATATGATGGCCGCCTGCGATCCCCGCCACGGACGCTACCTCACCGTGGCGGCAATCTTCCG
CGGCCGGATGAGCATGAAGGAGGTGGATGAACAGCTACTGAACATCCAGAACAAGAACAGCAGCTACTTC
GTCGAGTGGATCCCCAACAACGTGAAGACCGCGGTCTGCGACATTCCACCGCGCGGTTTGAAGATGTCCG
CCACCTTCATCGGAAACAGCACTGCCATCCAGGAGCTGTTCAAACGCGTTTCGGAACAGTTCACTGCCAT
GTTCCGCCGAAAAGCGTTCCTGCATTGGTACACTGGAGAGGGTATGGACGAGATGGAATTCACCGAAGCC
GAGTCCAACATGAATGACTTGGTGTCGGAGTACCAACAGTACCAGGAGGCAACCGCTGAAGACGAGGGCG
AATTCGAGGAGGAAGGCGAGGGTGGAGAAGCTGAGGCTTAGTTGGAAGGACCATCTTTCTAGAAGATCTC
CTACAATATTCTCAGCTGCCATGGAAAATCGATGTTCTTCTTTTATTCTCTCAAGATTTTCAGGCTGTAT
ATTAAAACTTATATTAAGAACTATGCTAACCACCTCATCAGGAACCGTTGTAGGTGGCGTGGGTTTTCTT
GGCAATCGACTCTCATGAAAACTACGAGCTAAATATTCAATATGTTCCTCTTGACCAACTTTATTCTGCA
TTTTTTTTGAACGAGGTTTAGAGCAAGCTTCAGGAAACTGAGACAGGAATTTTATTAAAAATTTAAATTT
TGAAGAAAGTTCAGGGTTAATAGCATCCATTTTTTGCTTTGCAAGTTCCTCAGCATTCTTAACAAAAGAC
GTCTCTTTTGACATGTTTAAAGTTTAAACCTCCTGTGTGAAATTATTATCCGCTCATAATTCCACACATT
ATACGAGCCGGAAGCATAAAGTGTAAAGCCTGGGGTGCCTAATGAGTGAGCTAACTCACATTAATTGCGT
TGCGCTCACTGCCAATTGCTTTCCAGTCGGGAAACCTGTCGTGCCAGCTGCATTAATGAATCGGCCAACG
CGCGGGGAGAGGCGGTTTGCGTATTGGGCGCTCTTCCGCTTCCTCGCTCACTGACTCGCTGCGCTCGGTC
GTTCGGCTGCGGCGAGCGGTATCAGCTCACTCAAAGGCGGTAATACGGTTATCCACAGAATCAGGGGATA
ACGCAGGAAAGAACATGTGAGCAAAAGGCCAGCAAAAGGCCAGGAACCGTAAAAAGGCCGCGTTGCTGGC
GTTTTTCCATAGGCTCCGCCCCCCTGACGAGCATCACAAAAATCGACGCTCAAGTCAGAGGTGGCGAAAC
CCGACAGGACTATAAAGATACCAGGCGTTTCCCCCTGGAAGCTCCCTCGTGCGCTCTCCTGTTCCGACCC
TGCCGCTTACCGGATACCTGTCCGCCTTTCTCCCTTCGGGAAGCGTGGCGCTTTCTCATAGCTCACGCTG
TAGGTATCTCAGTTCGGTGTAGGTCGTTCGCTCCAAGCTGGGCTGTGTGCACGAACCCCCCGTTCAGCCC
GACCGCTGCGCCTTATCCGGTAACTATCGTCTTGAGTCCAACCCGGTAAGACACGACTTATCGCCACTGG
CAGCAGCCACTGGTAACAGGATTAGCAGAGCGAGGTATGTAGGCGGTGCTACAGAGTTCTTGAAGTGGTG
GCCTAACTACGGCTACACTAGAAGAACAGTATTTGGTATCTGCGCTCTGCTGAAGCCAGTTACCTTCGGA
AAAAGAGTTGGTAGCTCTTGATCCGGCAAACAAACCACCGCTGGTAGCGGTGGTTTTTTTGTTTGCAAGC
AGCAGATTACGCGCAGAAAAAAAGGATCTCAAGAAGATCCTTTGATCTTTTCTACGGGGTCTGACGCTCA
GTGGAACGAAAACTCACGTTAAGGGATTTTGGTCATGAGATTATCAAAAAGGATCTTCACCTAGATCCTT
TTAAATTAAAAATGAAGTTTTAAATCAATCTAAAGTATATATGAGTAAACTTGGTCTGACAGTTACCAAT
GCTTAATCAGTGAGGCACCTATCTCAGCGATCTGTCTATTTCGTTCATCCATAGTTGCCTGACTCCCCGT
CGTGTAGATAACTACGATACGGGAGGGCTTACCATCTGGCCCCAGTGCTGCAATGATACCGCGAGACCCA
CGCTCACCGGCTCCAGATTTATCAGCAATAAACCAGCCAGCCGGAAGGGCCGAGCGCAGAAGTGGTCCTG
CAACTTTATCCGCCTCCATCCAGTCTATTAATTGTTGCCGGGAAGCTAGAGTAAGTAGTTCGCCAGTTAA
TAGTTTGCGCAACGTTGTTGCCATTGCTACAGGCATCGTGGTGTCACGCTCGTCGTTTGGTATGGCTTCA
TTCAGCTCCGGTTCCCAACGATCAAGGCGAGTTACATGATCCCCCATGTTGTGCAAAAAAGCGGTTAGCT
CCTTCGGTCCTCCGATCGTTGTCAGAAGTAAGTTGGCCGCAGTGTTATCACTCATGGTTATGGCAGCACT
GCATAATTCTCTTACTGTCATGCCATCCGTAAGATGCTTTTCTGTGACTGGTGAGTACTCAACCAAGTCA
TTCTGAGAATAGTGTATGCGGCGACCGAGTTGCTCTTGCCCGGCGTCAATACGGGATAATACCGCGCCAC
ATAGCAGAACTTTAAAAGTGCTCATCATTGGAAAACGTTCTTCGGGGCGAAAACTCTCAAGGATCTTACC
GCTGTTGAGATCCAGTTCGATGTAACCCACTCGTGCACCCAACTGATCTTCAGCATCTTTTACTTTCACC
AGCGTTTCTGGGTGAGCAAAAACAGGAAGGCAAAATGCCGCAAAAAAGGGAATAAGGGCGACACGGAAAT
GTTGAATACTCATACTCTTCCTTTTTCAATATTATTGAAGCATTTATCAGGGTTATTGTCTCATGAGCGG
ATACATATTTGAATGTATTTAGAAAAATAAACAAATAGGGGTTCCGCGCACATTTCCCCGAAAAGTGCCA
CCTGACGTCTAAGAAACCATTATTATCATGACATTAACCTATAAAAATAGGCGTATCACGAGGCC
